Addgene plasmid #25539: PAPSS2
Purpose: Bacterial expression for structure determination; may not be full ORF
Depositing lab: Cheryl Arrowsmith. Depositing organization: University of Toronto.
Backbone
  Vector backbone: pET28a-LIC
  Backbone manufacturer: SGC
  Backbone size w/o insert (bp): 7328
  Vector type: Bacterial Expression
Growth in bacteria
  Bacterial resistance: Kanamycin, 50 μg/mL
  Growth temperature: 37°C
  Growth strain: DH5alpha
  Copy number: Low Copy
Gene/Insert
  Gene/Insert name: PAPSS2 (alt names: PDB: 2AX4; 3’-phosphoadenosine-5’-phosphosulfate synthetase, ATP kinase domain; ATPSK2, SK2)
  Species: H. sapiens (human)
  Insert size (bp): 603
  Mutation: Contains kinase domain (residues 21-218)
  GenBank ID: BC009894
  Entrez Gene: PAPSS2 (a.k.a. ATPSK2, BCYM4, SK2)
  Tag / fusion protein: His (N terminal on insert)
  Cloning method: Restriction Enzyme
  Sequencing primers: 5′ T7; 3′ T7-term
Terms and licenses: Academic/Nonprofit Terms; Industry Terms: Not Available to Industry
How to cite: PAPSS2 was a gift from Cheryl Arrowsmith (Addgene plasmid # 25539 ; http://n2t.net/addgene:25539 ; RRID:Addgene_25539)
