[The description below was written by a language model from this plasmid's Addgene catalogue record.]
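Description:
PAPSS2 is a bacterial expression plasmid built on pET28a-LIC, a ligation-independent-cloning derivative of the pET28a vector, with a recorded backbone size of 7328 bp before insertion. It is selected with kanamycin and is listed as low copy, with DH5alpha as the propagation strain. No feature table accompanies the record, so the origin of replication and the promoter are not explicitly stated. The T7 and T7-terminator sequencing primers are consistent with the T7 promoter/terminator expression cassette typical of pET vectors, which is driven by T7 RNA polymerase in a suitable E. coli expression host.

The insert is a 603 bp fragment of human PAPSS2 (3'-phosphoadenosine-5'-phosphosulfate synthetase 2, also known as ATPSK2 or SK2). It encodes only the kinase domain, residues 21–218, rather than the full-length bifunctional enzyme. In the intact protein this domain phosphorylates adenosine 5'-phosphosulfate to produce PAPS, the universal sulfate donor for cellular sulfation reactions, while a separate ATP sulfurylase domain, absent here, carries out the preceding step. The fragment carries an N-terminal His tag, which allows purification of the recombinant protein by immobilised metal affinity chromatography.

The stated purpose is bacterial production of protein for structure determination, and the record links the construct to a deposited crystal structure of this domain. The entry itself cautions that the construct may not carry the full open reading frame, so it suits structural, biochemical or ligand-binding work on the isolated kinase domain rather than studies that need the complete PAPS synthase.
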