>Addgene plasmid #25539 | PAPSS2 | depositor partial sequence | sequence record 11943 | Author sequence
GTCTATCAGGCCCACCATGTGAGCAGGAATAAGAGAGGGCAAGTGGTTGGAACAAGGGGTGGGTTCCGAG
GATGTACCGTGTGGCTAACAGGTCTCTCTGGTGCTGGAAAAACAACGATAAGTTTTGCCCTGGAGGAGTA
CCTTGTCTCCCATGCCATCCCTTGTTACTCCCTGGATGGGGACAATGTCCGTCATGGCCTTAACAGAAAT
CTCGGATTCTCTCCTGGGGACAGAGAGGAAAATATCCGCCGGATTGCTGAGGTGGCTAAGCTGTTTGCTG
ATGCTGGTCTGGTCTGCATTACCAGCTTTATTTCTCCATTCGCAAAGGATCGTGAGAATGCCCGCAAAAT
ACATGAATCAGCAGGGCTGCCATTCTTTGAAATATTTGTAGATGCACCTCTAAATATTTGTGAAAGCAGA
GACGTAAAAGGCCTCTATAAAAGGGCCAGAGCTGGGGAGATTAAAGGATTTACAGGTATTGATTCTGATT
ATGAGAAACCTGAAACTCCTGAGCGTGTGCTTAAAACCAATTTGTCCACAGTGAGTGACTGTGTCCACCA
GGTAGTGGAACTTCTGCAAGAGCAGAACATTGTACCCTATACT
