>Addgene plasmid #25539 | PAPSS2 | addgene partial sequence | sequence record 31522 | 25539 with LacI-R
TGACTCTCTTCCGGGCGCTATCATGCCATACCGCGAAAGGTTTTGCGCCATTCGATGGTGTCCGGGATCT
CGACGCTCTCCCTTATGCGACTCCTGCATTAGGAAGCAGCCCAGTAGTAGGTTGAGGCCGTTGAGCACCG
CCGCCGCAAGGAATGGTGCATGCAAGGAGATGGCGCCCAACAGTCCCCCGGCCACGGGGCCTGCCACCAT
ACCCACGCCGAAACAAGCGCTCATGAGCCCGAAGTGGCGAGCCCGATCTTCCCCATCGGTGATGTCGGCG
ATATAGGCGCCAGCAACCGCACCTGTGGCGCCGGTGATGCCGGCCACGATGCGTCCGGCGTAGAGGATCG
AGATCTCGATCCCGCGAAATTAATACGACTCACTATAGGGGAATTGTGAGCGGATAACAATTCCCCTCTA
GAAATAATTTTGTTTAACTTTAAGAAGGAGATATACCATGGGCAGCAGCCATCATCATCATCATCACAGC
AGCGGCCTGGTTCCGCGTGGTAGTGTCTATCAGGCCCACCATGTGAGCAGGAATAAGAGAGGGCAAGTGG
TTGGAACAAGGGGTGGGTTCCGAGGATGTACCGTGTGGCTAACAGGTCTCTCTGGTGCTGGAAAAACAAC
GATAAGTTTTGCCCTGGAGGAGTACCTTGTCTCCCATGCCATCCCTTGTTACTCCCTGGATGGGGACAAT
GTCCGTCATGGCCTTAACAGAAATCTCGGATTCTCTCCTGGGGACAGAGAGGAAAATATCCGCCGGATTG
CTGAGGTGGCTAAGCTGTTTGCTGATGCTGGTCTGGTCTGCATTACCAGCTTTATTTCTCCATTCGCAAA
GGATC
